Addgene plasmid #168976: pYFAC-pyroA
Purpose: (Empty Backbone) Filamentous fungi vector with AMA1; 2µ replicon; URA3; AmpR ; pyroA
Depositing lab: Yit Heng Chooi. Depositing organization: University of Western Australia. Publication: Heterologous biosynthesis of elsinochrome A sheds light on the formation of the photosensitive perylenequinone system. Hu J, Sarrami F, Li H, Zhang G, Stubbs KA, Lacey E, Stewart SG, Karton A, Piggott AM, Chooi YH. Chem Sci. 2018 Nov 22;10(5):1457-1465. doi: 10.1039/c8sc02870b. eCollection 2019 Feb 7. PubMed 30809363.
Backbone
  Vector backbone: pYFAC-pyroA
  Backbone size (bp): 14581
  Vector type: Synthetic Biology ; Expression in Aspergillus nidulans and related filamentous fungi
  Selectable markers: URA3 ; Af pyroA
Growth in bacteria
  Bacterial resistance: Ampicillin, 100 μg/mL
  Growth temperature: 37°C
  Growth strain: DH5alpha
  Copy number: Unknown
Terms and licenses: Academic/Nonprofit Terms; Industry Terms: Not Available to Industry
Depositor comments: A detailed protocol on how to use this plasmid for fungal biosynthetic gene cluster elucidation projects can be found in Roux I., Chooi Y.H. (2022) Heterologous Expression of Fungal Biosynthetic Pathways in Aspergillus nidulans Using Episomal Vectors. In: Skellam E. (eds) Engineering Natural Product Biosynthesis. Methods in Molecular Biology, vol 2489. Humana, New York, NY. https://doi.org/10.1007/978-1-0716-2273-5_5
How to cite: pYFAC-pyroA was a gift from Yit Heng Chooi (Addgene plasmid # 168976 ; http://n2t.net/addgene:168976 ; RRID:Addgene_168976)
