[The description below was written by a language model from this plasmid's Addgene catalogue record and pLannotate feature annotations shown in this document.]
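Description:
pYFAC-pyroA is an empty-backbone, three-host shuttle vector of roughly 14.5 kb designed for episomal expression in Aspergillus nidulans and related filamentous fungi. In E. coli it is maintained through a high-copy ColE1/pUC-type origin and selected with ampicillin via the β-lactamase gene (AmpR). In Saccharomyces cerevisiae it replicates from the 2μ origin and is selected by URA3 under its native promoter, an auxotrophic marker that can also be counterselected with 5-FOA. The yeast elements would permit assembly of inserts by homologous recombination, although the record does not spell this out. In the fungal host, the large AMA1 element, which spans the numbering origin of the sequence, supports autonomous replication so that the plasmid is carried extrachromosomally rather than integrating.

Fungal selection relies on Af pyroA, a pyridoxine-biosynthesis marker that complements pyridoxine auxotrophy. The automated annotation does not name this gene directly, but it reports three adjacent, same-strand fragments matching PDX1/PdxS-family pyridoxal 5'-phosphate synthase proteins from other organisms, which is consistent with an intron-interrupted pyroA coding region. The remaining hits are short fragments (ptrA, lacI, lacZα, rop, bom, M13 and f1 origins) alongside a lac promoter, operator and CAP site. These look like remnants of earlier cloning vectors rather than functional parts. No fungal promoter, terminator or cloning site is annotated, and the record does not describe any expression cassette. According to the depositor's comments and the associated publication, the vector is used for heterologous expression of fungal biosynthetic gene clusters in A. nidulans to elucidate natural product pathways.
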