Features (pLannotate 1.2.2; 22 found; start..end, strand, type, name):
   2634..2943    +  rep_origin     M13 ori (fragment) (sequence partly withheld): M13 bacteriophage origin of replication; arrow indicates direction of (+) strand synthesis
   2942..3373    -  gene           ptrA (fragment): pyrithiamine resistance gene of Aspergillus oryzae (Kubodera et al., 2000) useful as a dominant selectable marker in Aspergillus
   3982..4077    +  CDS            PDX13 (fragment): PDX13_ARATH - Also known as GIP2, PDX1L3, RSR4. Experimental evidence at protein level: Swiss-Prot protein existence level 1. Catalyzes the formation of pyridoxal 5'-phosphate from ribose 5-phosphate (RBP), glyceraldehyde 3-phosphate (G3P) and ammonia. The ammonia is provided by PDX2. Can also use ribulose 5-phosphate and dihydroxyacetone phosphate as substrates, resulting from enzyme- catalyzed isomerization of RBP and G3P, respectively. Also plays an indirect role in resistance to singlet oxygen-generating photosensitizers. From Arabidopsis thaliana (Mouse-ear cress).
   4134..4325    +  CDS            snz1 (fragment): PDX1_SCHPO - Experimental evidence at protein level: Swiss-Prot protein existence level 1. Catalyzes the formation of pyridoxal 5'-phosphate from ribose 5-phosphate (RBP), glyceraldehyde 3-phosphate (G3P) and ammonia. The ammonia is provided by PDX2. Can also use ribulose 5-phosphate and dihydroxyacetone phosphate as substrates, resulting from enzyme- catalyzed isomerization of RBP and G3P, respectively. Also plays an indirect role in resistance to singlet oxygen-generating photosensitizers. From Schizosaccharomyces pombe (strain 972 / ATCC 24843) (Fission yeast).
   4382..5008    +  CDS            pdxS (fragment): PDXS_THET8 - Experimental evidence at protein level: Swiss-Prot protein existence level 1. Catalyzes the formation of pyridoxal 5'-phosphate from ribose 5-phosphate (RBP), glyceraldehyde 3-phosphate (G3P) and ammonia. The ammonia is provided by the PdxT subunit. Can also use ribulose 5- phosphate and dihydroxyacetone phosphate as substrates, resulting from enzyme-catalyzed isomerization of RBP and G3P, respectively. From Thermus thermophilus (strain ATCC 27634 / DSM 579 / HB8).
   6631..7491    +  CDS            AmpR: β-lactamase; bla; confers resistance to ampicillin, carbenicillin, and related antibiotics
   7662..8250    +  rep_origin     ori: high-copy-number ColE1/pMB1/pBR322/pUC origin of replication
   8433..8525    +  CDS            lacI (fragment): lac repressor; lacI; The lac repressor binds to the lac operator to inhibit transcription in E. coli. This inhibition can be relieved by adding lactose or isopropyl-β-D-thiogalactopyranoside (IPTG).
   8538..8559    +  protein_bind   CAP binding site: CAP binding activates transcription in the presence of cAMP. E. coli catabolite activator protein
   8574..8604    +  promoter       lac promoter: promoter for the E. coli lac operon
   8608..8630    +  protein_bind   lac operator (fragment): The lac repressor binds to the lac operator to inhibit transcription in E. coli. This inhibition can be relieved by adding lactose or isopropyl-β-D-thiogalactopyranoside (IPTG). lac repressor encoded by lacI
   8669..10011   -  rep_origin     2μ ori: yeast 2μ plasmid origin of replication
  10079..10114   +  CDS            rop (fragment): Rop protein, which maintains plasmids at low copy number; rop
  10216..10265   +  misc_feature   bom (fragment): basis of mobility region from pBR322
  10273..10488   +  promoter       URA3 promoter: S. cerevisiae URA3
  10489..11292   +  CDS            URA3: orotidine-5'-phosphate decarboxylase, required for uracil biosynthesis; S. cerevisiae URA3; yeast auxotrophic marker, counterselectable with 5-fluoroorotic acid (5-FOA)
  11371..11422   +  misc_feature   bom (fragment): basis of mobility region from pBR322
  11423..11554   -  rep_origin     M13 ori (fragment): M13 bacteriophage origin of replication; arrow indicates direction of (+) strand synthesis
  11570..11727   +  CDS            lacZα (fragment): LacZα fragment of β-galactosidase; lacZ fragment
  11733..11784   -  misc_feature   bom (fragment): basis of mobility region from pBR322
  11803..11935   +  rep_origin     f1 ori (fragment) (sequence partly withheld): f1 bacteriophage origin of replication; arrow indicates direction of (+) strand synthesis
  11931..2632    +  rep_origin     AMA1 (across the origin): replication origin from Aspergillus nidulans (Aleksenko and Clutterbuck, 1996)
>Addgene plasmid #168976 | pYFAC-pyroA | addgene full sequence | sequence record 350207 | Addgene NGS Result
TGCAGATTTTGACCTAGTTAACAAGGCACATCATGCTATCACTTCCAACACTCTTGCTGAGCGCGTTCTG
CCTTGCCTTTCTGGTTCTACGAAGTATCCAGTCCCGCCTGCAACGCCGCAGAAACGCCAAAAGGTGGGGT
TGTCAACCGCCAGCTAGAGCTCCATCGGGATTCTTTGGCATTCCGCCGTTCCTCGGTGGTCGCAGATAAC
TCCCTAAATTCCCTGAGCTAACTCTAAGTCGACCATGCCGTTTATGGTTAGCGCCTCCCAAAAAGGAATG
GCCGACTTAGAGTTACCTCTTGACCGACTTTTTCTTTCCTCCCCCTTACATTTCGTTACCACAACACATT
CCTATATCCAAACTCCAGGTACATAACTAGTCGAAATCTCTTTTAAATCTAGTCAAGAACTAGATACTTA
ACCTTCATACTGCTTAGAGATAGCCTTTGAAGCTCTTATTTCGCTCTTTGTCTCACTCTCACCTTCCTCC
TCCTCCTCCAATCCTTTTTGCTCGGGACTAGTCCAAGACTAGTCAACGATTAGTATGCCGAGCATTCGCG
ATAACGATCTCCGAAAGTCCCCAGAGTACTGTCACTATCTCGAGGCAGTTAAGGACGGGGAGCTTACGCT
GCCGGATTTCAAGATAGTAAGCCGACCCGACTAGCTTTAAGCCTAGTTACTGACTAGTCCACAGGACGAC
AATGGCGTGCCTGATATCCATCCATATGAAGTCTACTGCCGAGTGAAGGGATGCCTCAAGCGTACAGTGA
GTCTACTGCTATACTAGTTTCTGACTAGTTATTAACTAGTTGACAGGTTCCCTCTGCCAACAGAAACATA
TTGGTCAAGCACTTGAAGGACAAGAACTCCCACGGCATGGAGTTTACATTGCACAATGGACCTCCCACTA
TGAAGGAACTGATGGAGGCCAAAGGCAAGTCCTATCTAGATTACTTGGTGACTAGTCCCTGACTAGTCAA
GTAGCATGGTATGAAGGCTTGTTTGAAGGCACTGTTCTCCCAACCCCGACTCCTACCAAGAAGCGCAAGC
GAGCTGCGTAAGTTTCTGTGAGTCTAACTAGTGTATTAGCTAATATATAGCAGCACCAAGTCCAAGGACC
ACAATACTAAGGGTGTCGAGAATTCGTGAGTTTCTTCTCCCATTTCAACTAGTCCTTGACTAGTCACTAA
CTACTTTGCAGCAACGAGGGTGAAGCTGGAAATGATCAGGACAATGGCGAGGGCCCGTAAGTACAGCCAT
TCAATGCAGACTAGTTGCTAACTAATCTGTGACTAGTTCAAGTGGTCCGTACGCCGTGCATACCCCTGTG
ACTGGTAGGAATTTGAGCAAGCCTGTCTTGCCGCGCGATGAGAAAGGAAAGGCAAGTTACATTCAGCCCC
GTACCTAGGATCAGTGCTAATTTATAACCTCTAGCCACTCTTTATGCAGATCCGCCGTGAGGGTAGCAAG
GCAGCTAAATCAGCTGGTGAGAAAGGAACCATACCCTGCAAGACCTGTCGCAACGCAAAGGGCAAAGGTA
AGCTATCCAAGCTAGTTTGGGACTAGATTCTAACTAGTCTCAGCACCGTGTGGTTCAAAGCCATATTGCG
AGTTTTGGCGCTTTTTCTCATCGATTGACGAGGCAAAGGGAGCGAGTATGCAACCTCGTAAGTCAGACTC
AGACAAAGACCAACTAGTTATTGACCAGTCTTCTAGAAGGCTCTGTTGTGGATCTTGAGGCCCTGGAGAG
TTCCTCCAACAATCCGGAGACAAGCAAGTCCTCGTCGGACTAGTCACTAACTAGACTCTAACTAGTTGCA
GACATGGATAATGCAAAAGAGACAAGCAATGAAGAAAGTGGTAAGACATTTCTCCTTTGTGGTTCTGGAC
TAGTCTTTGACTAGTCACAGTCTTAAACAAGGAAAATGAGCATGAAAATGAGGAGGAAAAGGCTGCTGAG
CCCGAGGAAGTGCAGGGTGATGGCAGACATGGTAGGTTAATACCTTGTTAGTTATTGCTAGTCACTGACT
AGTCAATAACTAGTCTCTGAACACCTTGCAATCACTCCGTTTGCGCAGCTGAACAGTGGTGAGGATAATA
GTAGTAAGTTATTCTAGCTTCAGAGTTATAGGAGACTAGATACTAACTAGTATTAGTTGCAACTAACCTG
GATCTCAGAGACTTTGGCCTCAATCTAGAATCTATCTAGTTGTCAACTAGACTGTGGTATCATTGTCTTT
TATTTTCCTAGTCCTGGAACTAGCTTCTAACTAGTCTCCCTAATATGTGGCTGTCTTGTTTTTTTTTTTT
GTTTCCCTACCCGGATATCTAGTCCCCTTCTAGGTTCTGTTAACCTCTCGGGCTCTGATTTAGTTTAACG
CAAACCTGAGATTAGTTTCTAACTAGTCTCTAGGTTTTCTATCCACCTTTAATTGTAATAATAAATACAA
GCAACGTTTATACGTCAAAAGCATTTATAAACTTTTACCCTAAAGTAGCTTGCTTGTGTGTTTAGTTTAT
AATTAGTCTCTTATTAATTTGATGTAGGTAAGCCCGCCACAAATATATATTTTTAACAAGATACCGTGGA
AAAACTTCGTGCTATCACAAAACAGTATACAAAAAATAAGCT
[138 nt withheld, positions 2633-2770]
CCTTTGACGTTGGAGTCCACGTTCTTT
[37 nt withheld, positions 2798-2834]
ACTCTATCTCGGGCTATTCTTTTGATTTATAAGGGATTTTGCCGATTTCGGTCTATTGGTTAAAAAATGA
GCTGATTTAACAAAAATTTAACGCGAATTTTAACAAAATGGGGTGACGATGAGCCGCTCTTGCATCTTTG
TTTGTATTATACTGTCTTTCTTGTTACACATAATTATTCTAGAATGCCCCACCGTTACATACGGGACACA
GCCATTTACATATGCATGTGGATTACGAGCTAACGAGTTCATTCAAATCTCAGAACTATCACATAATCAT
CATTCCCCTATCGTCAAAGACCGTAAGACAAATCCGGTTCATGCACTGAACCCATTCGGGTAGTGAGTCA
TTTACTCAGCACACTCGCGCTGACGCTCGTCGAACACCTTCAATGCCTCCTCGGCAGCCTTGACACCACT
GAGAACCATGGCACCGAAGGTAGGGCCCATGCGGTTAAAGCCATCAATTTCAGACAGCTCCATACCGCCG
ATTATCAAGCCCTTAGTAACCTCGCGGGTGTTCTTGACGATGGCATCCTGCGGCCGCCCCCTGGTATCAT
GGTTGTTGGGTCTCATCACTCCTACTCAACATTGCACCTGATAGGGACATCAGATGCTGGATTACTAAGG
TAATGTAAGGTCAGTTCGAGACCATCTGATATTACCACAAATACAATGGCGAGAGAGTTTTTCGTAAAAG
CCAATCCTTGGCGTTTCCAGCTGTTCCTGACGGTTGTAGGCCCAAGTCCGCGGGAAACCGCCCACAAAGC
GGCGTTTTTGCAGATTGGCAGATTTATGCTGGAAACTTACTGGGGAGATGGAGGGGCACAAGCGCTGTGA
TTGGTTTTCAAAGCCGCGGCCGGATGGAACGAAGACATAATTCGGCGGGGACATGAAAATGTGGGTGATC
GATACGGAATTTTTGGTTCTTCGGAGGCGACAAAGGGCGCAACGGTCGAGGTTAGTAGTTATCTTGACTC
ACACTTACAGGGCCCGTCTTCGGTCTTCTTAAGAACTGGGTTTTGCTGGGACTTCCCCCCCACCTCTCTT
TTCTACTGTGTCTCGTATCTATTTCTATACTCATTCTTTCACTTCTCTTAGTACCACCATTCCCTTCTAA
ATACACAGAATGGCTTCCAACGGTACCAATGGCGCCTCCGCCTCCAACAGCTTCACTGTGAAGGCCGGCT
TGGCTCAGATGCTGAAGGGTGGTGTGATTATGGACGTCGTCAACGCGGAGCAGGTATGAGCGATTGTCAT
CAGGATACTTCCAGCCCTTTGACGCTAACATGACTTCTACAACAGGCCCGCATTGCGGAGGAGGCCGGTG
CCGCTGCCGTGATGGCCCTGGAGAGAGTCCCCGCCGACATCAGAGCCCAGGGTGGCGTTGCCCGCATGTC
TGACCCCAGCATGATCAAGGAGATCATGGCTGCTGTTACCATTCCTGTCATGGCCAAAGCTCGTATCGGA
CACTTCGTTGAGTGCCAGGTAAGGCTGCCTTTCTCCCGTGGAAAGCCTGCATTGCAGCTAACATGTGTAA
TTGTTAGATCCTCGAAGCCATTGGCGTTGACTACATCGACGAGTCCGAAGTCCTTACCCCTGCCGATGAT
GTCTACCACGTGAAGAAGCACGACTACAAGGTTCCTTTCGTCTGTGGTTGCCGCAACCTGGGCGAGGCCC
TTCGTCGGATCGCCGAGGGTGCCGCTATGATCCGTACCAAGGGTGAGGCCGGTACCGGAGATGTTGTTGA
AGCCGTCAAGCACATGCGCACGGTCAACTCCCAGATCGCCCGCGCCCGCTCCATCCTCCAGAATTCCACC
GACCCCGAGATTGAGCTGCGTGCCTACGCTCGTGAGCTTGAGGTCCCTTATGAGCTTCTGCGCGAGACCG
CCGAGAAGGGCCGTCTTCCCGTTGTCAACTTCGCCGCCGGCGGTGTTGCCACTCCCGCTGATGCCGCACT
CATGATGCAGCTGGGCTGCGACGGAGTGTTCGTCGGCTCTGGTATTTTCAAGTCTGGTGATGCGAAGAAG
CGCGCCAAGGCTATTGTCCAGGCCGTGACTCACTACAAGGACCCCAAGGTCCTCGCTGAAGTCAGCGAGG
GTCTGGGTGAGGCCATGGTTGGTATCAATGTCTCTCAGATGCCCGAGGCCGACCGATTGGCCAAGAGAGG
ATGGTAATTGCACTACTATCTCTACTTGTGATTCTTCTTATGTTCTTGTCATGATATGGGCGTTGGAAAA
GTTGATATAGCGTTCTTTGATGCATTTTGCATTCAAGACTTTCAGGTTCATTCTTGTTAGGGTGTTCTGT
GCATTTGTCCTTCATTATGTAGACACTCGCAGGATTGAAGAAGAACTACTCTATTCAATGACGATCTCTT
CCATGAAGACCAAAAACTAAAAATTGGTCATGTCAACGTCCAGTGCACACGACATTTTACCCTTCCCCAC
TAACACTTGTTTTGGCTGTCGATCATGTGGATGCTGCTACTGGTGGTGCTAATCTGCTTGAAGACGCGGC
GAGTAGTATCACCAAGTAATATACTTATATTGCGAAGATAATTTATATCTGATATTTCAATTACAAATTC
TGAGACCACTACCCAGTTGACGGCACTCATGCTGGGTGCCTTAGATAGACGTCAAGGTACACATCCTACG
GAGTTACGATCGGCGACTTCAAAAGAATGTCACACCGGTAAGATACACACGTTTATTTCAAACGCCGAAC
TTGAATACACACCCTGACAGCGCCATAAGACAATTTCCTCTTGGAGCAAAAGTGTAGTGCCAGTACGAGT
GTTGTGGAGGAAGGCTGCATACATTGTGCCTGTCATTAAACGATGAGCTCGTCCGTATTGGCCCCTGTAA
TGCCATGTTTTCCGCCCCCAATCGTCAAGGTTTTCCCTTTGTTAGATTCCTACCAGTCATCTAGCAAGTG
AGGTAAGCTTTGCCAGAAACGCCAAGGCTTTATCTATGTAGTCGATAAGCAAAGTGGACTGATAGCTTAA
TATGGAAGGTCCCTCAGGACAAGTCGACCTGTGCAGAAGAGATAACAGCTTGGCATCACGCATCAGTGCC
TCCTCTCAGACAGAATAAGTCGCCATAAGTTATCGACCGAACCTAGGTAGGGTATATTTGGTGACGACAA
TACCTCCCGACGATACCTGGATTAGACACCGTATGCCGCGAATTAACGCCTTCCGACCAAGTCCCTTTTG
GTGATCGACACTTTAGGATCATCTCCTGCCAGTCGCCCAGACTGACGGTGTTATGGTGGCGCGCTATGGC
TTTCCTAGCCGGTCAAGCTCCGTGCACTAGAGAGCGGAGAAGGAGGGGGAGTTGATAGGGAATGATATCT
AGGTAGAGAAGTACTCCAACCAGAGATATGCGGATCAATGCTCCGGCAGTTGTTAGCATACCCCAACCTC
GTTTAAGTATCCTCTTCTTCCATCCATCTTTATCATTATTTGTCTATGTGCATCCCTAGATCACGTCAAT
TATTTCGATAAATGGATACGTGCACTCGGGAATGCGTGATTGGCTCGTCTCGTGTTCTCAGTTCCTCATT
CCCCCCCACGTTACATTGACAACGGAGTATTAGCCTATGGTCCTGTTCGATAAGCTTGCTCCATCGCCTC
CACTACGTCAAGCGGAGTATCAGACATGAGCTCTACCCCAGATATCGCCTGCTTATCGCTGGTTGCTTTG
TCATGCAAGTACAGATCACATCGGCAATTCTGATAACAGATGGTGCCATTGTCCCGTAATCAATTGCCCA
TTGAAAAAGGAAGAGTATGAGTATTCAACATTTCCGTGTCGCCCTTATTCCCTTTTTTGCGGCATTTTGC
CTTCCTGTTTTTGCTCACCCAGAAACGCTGGTGAAAGTAAAAGATGCTGAAGATCAGTTGGGTGCACGAG
TGGGTTACATCGAACTGGATCTCAACAGCGGTAAGATCCTTGAGAGTTTTCGCCCCGAAGAACGTTTTCC
AATGATGAGCACTTTTAAAGTTCTGCTATGTGGCGCGGTATTATCCCGTATTGACGCCGGGCAAGAGCAA
CTCGGTCGCCGCATACACTATTCTCAGAATGACTTGGTTGAGTACTCACCAGTCACAGAAAAGCATCTTA
CGGATGGCATGACAGTAAGAGAATTATGCAGTGCTGCCATAACCATGAGTGATAACACTGCGGCCAACTT
ACTTCTGACAACGATCGGAGGACCGAAGGAGCTAACCGCTTTTTTGCACAACATGGGGGATCATGTAACT
CGCCTTGATCGTTGGGAACCGGAGCTGAATGAAGCCATACCAAACGACGAGCGTGACACCACGATGCCTG
TAGCAATGGCAACAACGTTGCGCAAACTATTAACTGGCGAACTACTTACTCTAGCTTCCCGGCAACAATT
AATAGACTGGATGGAGGCGGATAAAGTTGCAGGACCACTTCTGCGCTCGGCCCTTCCGGCTGGCTGGTTT
ATTGCTGATAAATCTGGAGCCGGTGAGCGTGGGTCTCGCGGTATCATTGCAGCACTGGGGCCAGATGGTA
AGCCCTCCCGTATCGTAGTTATCTACACGACGGGGAGTCAGGCAACTATGGATGAACGAAATAGACAGAT
CGCTGAGATAGGTGCCTCACTGATTAAGCATTGGTAACTGTCAGACCAAGTTTACTCATATATACTTTAG
ATTGATTTAAAACTTCATTTTTAATTTAAAAGGATCTAGGTGAAGATCCTTTTTGATAATCTCATGACCA
AAATCCCTTAACGTGAGTTTTCGTTCCACTGAGCGTCAGACCCCGTAGAAAAGATCAAAGGATCTTCTTG
AGATCCTTTTTTTCTGCGCGTAATCTGCTGCTTGCAAACAAAAAAACCACCGCTACCAGCGGTGGTTTGT
TTGCCGGATCAAGAGCTACCAACTCTTTTTCCGAAGGTAACTGGCTTCAGCAGAGCGCAGATACCAAATA
CTGTTCTTCTAGTGTAGCCGTAGTTAGGCCACCACTTCAAGAACTCTGTAGCACCGCCTACATACCTCGC
TCTGCTAATCCTGTTACCAGTGGCTGCTGCCAGTGGCGATAAGTCGTGTCTTACCGGGTTGGACTCAAGA
CGATAGTTACCGGATAAGGCGCAGCGGTCGGGCTGAACGGGGGGTTCGTGCACACAGCCCAGCTTGGAGC
GAACGACCTACACCGAACTGAGATACCTACAGCGTGAGCTATGAGAAAGCGCCACGCTTCCCGAAGGGAG
AAAGGCGGACAGGTATCCGGTAAGCGGCAGGGTCGGAACAGGAGAGCGCACGAGGGAGCTTCCAGGGGGA
AACGCCTGGTATCTTTATAGTCCTGTCGGGTTTCGCCACCTCTGACTTGAGCGTCGATTTTTGTGATGCT
CGTCAGGGGGGCGGAGCCTATGGAAAAACGCCAGCAACGCGGCCTTTTTACGGTTCCTGGCCTTTTGCTG
GCCTTTTGCTCACATGTTCTTTCCTGCGTTATCCCCTGATTCTGTGGATAACCGTATTACCGCCTTTGAG
TGAGCTGATACCGCTCGCCGCAGCCGAACGACCGAGCGCAGCGAGTCAGTGAGCGAGGAAGCGGAAGAGC
GCCCAATACGCAAACCGCCTCTCCCCGCGCGTTGGCCGATTCATTAATGCAGCTGGCACGACAGGTTTCC
CGACTGGAAAGCGGGCAGTGAGCGCAACGCAATTAATGTGAGTTAGCTCACTCATTAGGCACCCCAGGCT
TTACACTTTATGCTTCCGGCTCGTATGTTGTGTGGAATTGTGAGCGGATAACAATTTCACACAGGAAACA
GCTATGACCATGATTACGCCACTGAACGAAGCATCTGTGCTTCATTTTGTAGAACAAAAATGCAACGCGA
GAGCGCTAATTTTTCAAACAAAGAATCTGAGCTGCATTTTTACAGAACAGAAATGCAACGCGAAAGCGCT
ATTTTACCAACGAAGAATCTGTGCTTCATTTTTGTAAAACAAAAATGCAACGCGAGAGCGCTAATTTTTC
AAACAAAGAATCTGAGCTGCATTTTTACAGAACAGAAATGCAACGCGAGAGCGCTATTTTACCAACAAAG
AATCTATACTTCTTTTTTGTTCTACAAAAATGCATCCCGAGAGCGCTATTTTTCTAACAAAGCATCTTAG
ATTACTTTTTTTCTCCTTTGTGCGCTCTATAATGCAGTCTCTTGATAACTTTTTGCACTGTAGGTCCGTT
AAGGTTAGAAGAAGGCTACTTTGGTGTCTATTTTCTCTTCCATAAAAAAAGCCTGACTCCACTTCCCGCG
TTTACTGATTACTAGCGAAGCTGCGGGTGCATTTTTTCAAGATAAAGGCATCCCCGATTATATTCTATAC
CGATGTGGATTGCGCATACTTTGTGAACAGAAAGTGATAGCGTTGATGATTCTTCATTGGTCAGAAAATT
ATGAACGGTTTCTTCTATTTTGTCTCTATATACTACGTATAGGAAATGTTTACATTTTCGTATTGTTTTC
GATTCACTCTATGAATAGTTCTTACTACAATTTTTTTGTCTAAAGAGTAATACTAGAGATAAACATAAAA
AATGTAGAGGTCGAGTTTAGATGCAAGTTCAAGGAGCGAAAGGTGGATGGGTAGGTTATATAGGGATATA
GCACAGAGATATATAGCAAAGAGATACTTTTGAGCAATGTTTGTGGAAGCGGTATTCGCAATATTTTAGT
AGCTCGTTACAGTCCGGTGCGTTTTTGGTTTTTTGAAAGTGCGTCTTCAGAGCGCTTTTGGTTTTCAAAA
GCGCTCTGAAGTTCCTATACTTTCTAGAGAATAGGAACTTCGGAATAGGAACTTCAAAGCGTTTCCGAAA
ACGAGCGCTTCCGAAAATGCAACGCGAGCTGCGCACATACAGCTCACTGTTCACGTCGCACCTATATCTG
CGTGTTGCCTGTATATATATATACATGAGAAGAACGGCATAGTGCGTGTTTATGCTTAAATGCGTACTTA
TATGCGTCTATTTATGTAGGATGAAAGGTAGTCTAGTACCTCCTGTGATATTATCCCATTCCATGCGGGG
TATCGTATGCTTCCTTCAGCACTACCCTTTAGCTGTTCTATATGCTGCCACTCCTCAATTGGATTAGTCT
CATCCTTCAATGCTATCATTTCCTTTGATATTGGATCATACTAAGAAACCATTATTATCATGACATTAAC
CTATAAAAATAGGCGTATCACGAGGCCCTTTCGTCTCGCGCGTTTCGGTGATGACGGTGAAAACCTCTGA
CACATGCAGCTCCCGGAGACGGTCACAGCTTGTCTGTAAGCGGATGCCGGGAGCAGACAAGCCCGTCAGG
GCGCGTCAGCGGGTGTTGGCGGGTGTCGGGGCTGGCTTAACTATGCGGCATCAGAGCAGATTGTACTGAG
AGTGCACCATACCACCTTTTCAATTCATCATTTTTTTTTTATTCTTTTTTTTGATTTCGGTTTCCTTGAA
ATTTTTTTGATTCGGTAATCTCCGAACAGAAGGAAGAACGAAGGAAGGAGCACAGACTTAGATTGGTATA
TATACGCATATGTAGTGTTGAAGAAACATGAAATTGCCCAGTATTCTTAACCCAACTGCACAGAACAAAA
ACCTGCAGGAAACGAAGATAAATCATGTCGAAAGCTACATATAAGGAACGTGCTGCTACTCATCCTAGTC
CTGTTGCTGCCAAGCTATTTAATATCATGCACGAAAAGCAAACAAACTTGTGTGCTTCATTGGATGTTCG
TACCACCAAGGAATTACTGGAGTTAGTTGAAGCATTAGGTCCCAAAATTTGTTTACTAAAAACACATGTG
GATATCTTGACTGATTTTTCCATGGAGGGCACAGTTAAGCCGCTAAAGGCATTATCCGCCAAGTACAATT
TTTTACTCTTCGAAGACAGAAAATTTGCTGACATTGGTAATACAGTCAAATTGCAGTACTCTGCGGGTGT
ATACAGAATAGCAGAATGGGCAGACATTACGAATGCACACGGTGTGGTGGGCCCAGGTATTGTTAGCGGT
TTGAAGCAGGCGGCAGAAGAAGTAACAAAGGAACCTAGAGGCCTTTTGATGTTAGCAGAATTGTCATGCA
AGGGCTCCCTATCTACTGGAGAATATACTAAGGGTACTGTTGACATTGCGAAGAGCGACAAAGATTTTGT
TATCGGCTTTATTGCTCAAAGAGACATGGGTGGAAGAGATGAAGGTTACGATTGGTTGATTATGACACCC
GGTGTGGGTTTAGATGACAAGGGAGACGCATTGGGTCAACAGTATAGAACCGTGGATGATGTGGTCTCTA
CAGGATCTGACATTATTATTGTTGGAAGAGGACTATTTGCAAAGGGAAGGGATGCTAAGGTAGAGGGTGA
ACGTTACAGAAAAGCAGGCTGGGAAGCATATTTGAGAAGATGCGGCCAGCAAAACTAAAAAACTGTATTA
TAAGTAAATGCATGTATACTAAACTCACAAATTAGAGCTTCAATTTAATTATATCAGTTATTACCCTATG
CGGTGTGAAATACCGCACAGATGCGTAAGGAGAAAATACCGCATCAGGAAATTGTAAGCGTTAATATTTT
GTTAAAATTCGCGTTAAATTTTTGTTAAATCAGCTCATTTTTTAACCAATAGGCCGAAATCGGCAAAATC
CCTTATAAATCAAAAGAATAGACCGAGATAGGGTTGAGTGGGGTACCGAGCTCGAATTCACTGGCCGTCG
TTTTACAACGTCGTGACTGGGAAAACCCTGGCGTTACCCAACTTAATCGCCTTGCAGCACATCCCCCTTT
CGCCAGCTGGCGTAATAGCGAAGAGGCCCGCACCGATCGCCCTTCCCAACAGTTGCGCAGCCTGAATGGC
GAATGGCGCCTGATGCGGTATTTTCTCCTTACGCATCTGTGCGGTATTTCACACCGCATA
[95 nt withheld, positions 11785-11879]
T
[46 nt withheld, positions 11881-11926]
CGCCAGCTTATTTTTTGTATACTGTTTTGTGATAGCACGAAGTTTTTCCACGGTATCTTGTTAAAAATAT
ATATTTGTGGCGGGCTTACCTACATCAAATTAATAAGAGACTAATTATAAACTAAACACACAAGCAAGCT
ACTTTAGGGTAAAAGTTTATAAATGCTTTTGACGTATAAACGTTGCTTGTATTTATTATTACAATTAAAG
GTGGATAGAAAACCTAGAGACTAGTTAGAAACTAATCTCAGGTTTGCGTTAAACTAAATCAGAGCCCGAG
AGGTTAACAGAACCTAGAAGGGGACTAGATATCCGGGTAGGGAAACAAAAAAAAAAAACAAGACAGCCAC
ATATTAGGGAGACTAGTTAGAAGCTAGTTCCAGGACTAGGAAAATAAAAGACAATGATACCACAGTCTAG
TTGACAACTAGATAGATTCTAGATTGAGGCCAAAGTCTCTGAGATCCAGGTTAGTTGCAACTAATACTAG
TTAGTATCTAGTCTCCTATAACTCTGAAGCTAGAATAACTTACTACTATTATCCTCACCACTGTTCAGCT
GCGCAAACGGAGTGATTGCAAGGTGTTCAGAGACTAGTTATTGACTAGTCAGTGACTAGCAATAACTAAC
AAGGTATTAACCTACCATGTCTGCCATCACCCTGCACTTCCTCGGGCTCAGCAGCCTTTTCCTCCTCATT
TTCATGCTCATTTTCCTTGTTTAAGACTGTGACTAGTCAAAGACTAGTCCAGAACCACAAAGGAGAAATG
TCTTACCACTTTCTTCATTGCTTGTCTCTTTTGCATTATCCATGTCTGCAACTAGTTAGAGTCTAGTTAG
TGACTAGTCCGACGAGGACTTGCTTGTCTCCGGATTGTTGGAGGAACTCTCCAGGGCCTCAAGATCCACA
ACAGAGCCTTCTAGAAGACTGGTCAATAACTAGTTGGTCTTTGTCTGAGTCTGACTTACGAGGTTGCATA
CTCGCTCCCTTTGCCTCGTCAATCGATGAGAAAAAGCGCCAAAACTCGCAATATGGCTTTGAACCACACG
GTGCTGAGACTAGTTAGAATCTAGTCCCAAACTAGCTTGGATAGCTTACCTTTGCCCTTTGCGTTGCGAC
AGGTCTTGCAGGGTATGGTTCCTTTCTCACCAGCTGATTTAGCTGCCTTGCTACCCTCACGGCGGATCTG
CATAAAGAGTGGCTAGAGGTTATAAATTAGCACTGATCCTAGGTACGGGGCTGAATGTAACTTGCCTTTC
CTTTCTCATCGCGCGGCAAGACAGGCTTGCTCAAATTCCTACCAGTCACAGGGGTATGCACGGCGTACGG
ACCACTTGAACTAGTCACAGATTAGTTAGCAACTAGTCTGCATTGAATGGCTGTACTTACGGGCCCTCGC
CATTGTCCTGATCATTTCCAGCTTCACCCTCGTTGCTGCAAAGTAGTTAGTGACTAGTCAAGGACTAGTT
GAAATGGGAGAAGAAACTCACGAATTCTCGACACCCTTAGTATTGTGGTCCTTGGACTTGGTGCTGCTAT
ATATTAGCTAATACACTAGTTAGACTCACAGAAACTTACGCAGCTCGCTTGCGCTTCTTGGTAGGAGTCG
GGGTTGGGAGAACAGTGCCTTCAAACAAGCCTTCATACCATGCTACTTGACTAGTCAGGGACTAGTCACC
AAGTAATCTAGATAGGACTTGCCTTTGGCCTCCATCAGTTCCTTCATAGTGGGAGGTCCATTGTGCAATG
TAAACTCCATGCCGTGGGAGTTCTTGTCCTTCAAGTGCTTGACCAATATGTTTCTGTTGGCAGAGGGAAC
CTGTCAACTAGTTAATAACTAGTCAGAAACTAGTATAGCAGTAGACTCACTGTACGCTTGAGGCATCCCT
TCACTCGGCAGTAGACTTCATATGGATGGATATCAGGCACGCCATTGTCGTCCTGTGGACTAGTCAGTAA
CTAGGCTTAAAGCTAGTCGGGTCGGCTTACTATCTTGAAATCCGGCAGCGTAAGCTCCCCGTCCTTAACT
GCCTCGAGATAGTGACAGTACTCTGGGGACTTTCGGAGATCGTTATCGCGAATGCTCGGCATACTAATCG
TTGACTAGTCTTGGACTAGTCCCGAGCAAAAAGGATTGGAGGAGGAGGAGGAAGGTGAGAGTGAGACAAA
GAGCGAAATAAGAGCTTCAAAGGCTATCTCTAAGCAGTATGAAGGTTAAGTATCTAGTTCTTGACTAGAT
TTAAAAGAGATTTCGACTAGTTATGTACCTGGAGTTTGGATATAGGAATGTGTTGTGGTAACGAAATGTA
AGGGGGAGGAAAGAAAAAGTCGGTCAAGAGGTAACTCTAAGTCGGCCATTCCTTTTTGGGAGGCGCTAAC
CATAAACGGCATGGTCGACTTAGAGTTAGCTCAGGGAATTTAGGGAGTTATCTGCGACCACTGGACTCTC
AGGCTTTCCATTGGGGTACTAACATAGCCATCAAATGCCGGCCCGTGTTTAATCTCCTCGAGATGGCTGG
GCTCACATGCGTTCTACTCAAAAACTCTTATACCTAGGCCCTCTCCCAATCGTGTATGTTTGGACCTTCC
TCTCTCACACTTTGGATAACATCAAGCATAC
